Addgene plasmid #56308: dClover2-CytERM-N-17
Purpose: Localization: Endoplasmic Reticulum, Excitation: 505, Emission: 515. This plasmid encodes dClover2 A206K, H231L based on publication.
Depositing lab: Michael Davidson. Depositing organization: Florida State University, Tallahassee.
Backbone
  Vector backbone: dClover2-N1
  Backbone size w/o insert (bp): 4750
  Vector type: Mammalian Expression
  Selectable markers: Neomycin (select with G418)
Growth in bacteria
  Bacterial resistance: Kanamycin, 50 μg/mL
  Growth temperature: 37°C
  Growth strain: DH5alpha
  Copy number: High Copy
Gene/Insert
  Gene/Insert name: CytERM (alt names: Cytochrome p450; NM_001171120.1)
  Promoter: CMV
  Tag / fusion protein: dClover2 (C terminal on backbone)
  Cloning method: Unknown
  Sequencing primers: 5′ CMV-F; 3′ SV40pA-R
Terms and licenses: Academic/Nonprofit Terms; Industry Terms
Depositor comments: Cytochrome p450 . Excitation = 505; Emission = 515
How to cite: dClover2-CytERM-N-17 was a gift from Michael Davidson (Addgene plasmid # 56308 ; http://n2t.net/addgene:56308 ; RRID:Addgene_56308)
