[The description below was written by a language model from this plasmid's Addgene catalogue record and pLannotate feature annotations shown in this document.]
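Description:
dClover2-CytERM-N-17 is a mammalian expression plasmid built on the dClover2-N1 backbone, an N1-style fluorescent protein fusion vector in which the targeting sequence sits upstream of the fluorescent protein. The sequenced record is about 4.85 kb. It replicates in bacteria from a high-copy ColE1/pUC-type origin and also carries an f1 phage origin. A single NeoR/KanR (Tn5 aminoglycoside phosphotransferase) gene provides both selections. It is preceded by a bacterial bla-type promoter for kanamycin resistance in E. coli and by the SV40 enhancer/early promoter for G418 selection in mammalian cells, and is followed by an HSV TK polyadenylation signal. The short ble, bGH poly(A) and SV40 large T antigen matches in the feature table are only fragments, probably vector remnants or incidental matches rather than functional parts.

The expression cassette is driven by the human CMV immediate early enhancer and promoter and ends with the SV40 poly(A) signal. It encodes CytERM, a short fragment (under 90 nt) of a cytochrome P450 that the annotation matches to rabbit CYP2C1. A linker derived from multiple cloning site sequence joins CytERM in frame to a C-terminal Clover2-family green-yellow fluorescent protein. The annotation tool labels this reading frame mClover2, while the catalogue entry calls it dClover2 and notes that the plasmid encodes A206K and H231L. The record does not reconcile the two names.

According to the record, the fusion localizes to the endoplasmic reticulum, with excitation at 505 nm and emission at 515 nm. The construct therefore serves as a fluorescent ER marker for imaging transfected mammalian cells, with G418 available for selecting stable lines.
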