Features (pLannotate 1.2.2; 17 found; start..end, strand, type, name):
      1..304     +  enhancer       CMV enhancer: human cytomegalovirus immediate early enhancer
    305..508     +  promoter       CMV promoter: human cytomegalovirus (CMV) immediate early promoter
    531..554     +  misc_feature   MCS (fragment): multiple cloning site
    598..684     +  CDS            CYP2C1 (fragment): CP2C1_RABIT - Experimental evidence at protein level: Swiss-Prot protein existence level 1. Cytochromes P450 are a group of heme-thiolate monooxygenases. In liver microsomes, this enzyme is involved in an NADPH-dependent electron transport pathway. It oxidizes a variety of structurally unrelated compounds, including steroids, fatty acids, and xenobiotics. From Oryctolagus cuniculus (Rabbit).
    679..722     +  misc_feature   MCS (fragment): multiple cloning site
    736..1455    +  CDS            mClover2: monomeric derivative of the bright green-yellow fluorescent protein Clover mammalian codon-optimized
   1471..1554    +  CDS            large T antigen (fragment): large T antigen from SV40 (simian virus 40)
   1577..1698    +  polyA_signal   SV40 poly(A) signal: SV40 polyadenylation signal
   1732..2160    -  rep_origin     f1 ori (sequence partly withheld): f1 bacteriophage origin of replication; arrow indicates direction of (+) strand synthesis
   2187..2291    +  promoter       AmpR promoter: bla
   2293..2650    +  promoter       SV40 promoter: SV40 enhancer and early promoter
   2685..3479    +  CDS            NeoR/KanR: aminoglycoside phosphotransferase from Tn5; aph(3')-II (or nptII); confers resistance to neomycin, kanamycin, and G418 (Geneticin®)
   3500..3652    +  CDS            ble (fragment): BLE_KLEPN - Experimental evidence at protein level: Swiss-Prot protein existence level 1. Binding protein with a strong affinity to the bleomycin family of antibiotics. Binds to CL990; an antimitotic-antibiotic compound. From Klebsiella pneumoniae.
   3711..3758    +  polyA_signal   HSV TK poly(A) signal: herpes simplex virus thymidine kinase polyadenylation signal (Cole and Stacy, 1985)
   3849..3865    -  polyA_signal   bGH poly(A) signal (fragment): bovine growth hormone polyadenylation signal
   4087..4675    +  rep_origin     ori: high-copy-number ColE1/pMB1/pBR322/pUC origin of replication
   4790..4849    +  enhancer       CMV enhancer (fragment): human cytomegalovirus immediate early enhancer
>Addgene plasmid #56308 | dClover2-CytERM-N-17 | addgene full sequence | sequence record 178445 | Addgene NGS Result
CGTTACATAACTTACGGTAAATGGCCCGCCTGGCTGACCGCCCAACGACCCCCGCCCATTGACGTCAATA
ATGACGTATGTTCCCATAGTAACGCCAATAGGGACTTTCCATTGACGTCAATGGGTGGAGTATTTACGGT
AAACTGCCCACTTGGCAGTACATCAAGTGTATCATATGCCAAGTACGCCCCCTATTGACGTCAATGACGG
TAAATGGCCCGCCTGGCATTATGCCCAGTACATGACCTTATGGGACTTTCCTACTTGGCAGTACATCTAC
GTATTAGTCATCGCTATTACCATGGTGATGCGGTTTTGGCAGTACATCAATGGGCGTGGATAGCGGTTTG
ACTCACGGGGATTTCCAAGTCTCCACCCCATTGACGTCAATGGGAGTTTGTTTTGGCACCAAAATCAACG
GGACTTTCCAAAATGTCGTAACAACTCCGCCCCATTGACGCAAATGGGCGGTAGGCGTGTACGGTGGGAG
GTCTATATAAGCAGAGCTGGTTTAGTGAACCGTCAGATCCGCTAGCGCTACCGGACTCAGATCTGGTACC
CCTTGCAGCTTCCAGTTGTCAGGAAGAGAAGGCTCCCATGGATCCTGTGGTGGTGCTGGGGCTCTGTCTC
TCCTGTTTGCTTCTCCTTTCACTCTGGAAACAGAGCTATGGGGGAGGGAAGCTTCGAATTCTGCAGTCGA
CGGTACCGCGGGCCCGGGATCCACCGGTCGCCACCATGGTGAGCAAGGGCGAGGAGCTGTTCACCGGGGT
GGTGCCCATCCTGGTCGAGCTGGACGGCGACGTAAACGGCCACAAGTTCAGCGTCCGCGGCGAGGGCGAG
GGCGATGCCACCAACGGCAAGCTGACCCTGAAGTTCATCTGCACCACCGGCAAGCTGCCCGTGCCCTGGC
CCACCCTCGTGACCACCTTCGGCTACGGCGTGGCCTGCTTCAGCCGCTACCCCGACCACATGAAGCAGCA
CGACTTCTTCAAGTCCGCCATGCCCGAAGGCTACGTCCAGGAGCGCACCATCTCTTTCAAGGACGACGGT
ACCTACAAGACCCGCGCCGAGGTGAAGTTCGAGGGCGACACCCTGGTGAACCGCATCGAGCTGAAGGGCA
TCGACTTCAAGGAGGACGGCAACATCCTGGGGCACAAGCTGGAGTACAACTTCAACAGCCACTACGTCTA
TATCACGGCCGACAAGCAGAAGAACAGCATCAAGGCTAACTTCAAGATCCGCCACAACGTTGAGGACGGC
AGCGTGCAGCTCGCCGACCACTACCAGCAGAACACCCCCATCGGCGACGGCCCCGTGCTGCTGCCCGACA
ACCACTACCTGAGCCATCAGTCCAAGCTGAGCAAAGACCCCAACGAGAAGCGCGATCACATGGTCCTGCT
GGAGTTCGTGACCGCCGCCGGGATCACTCTCGGCATGGACGAGCTGTACAAGTAAGCGGCCGCGACTCTA
GATCATAATCAGCCATACCACATTTGTAGAGGTTTTACTTGCTTTAAAAAACCTCCCACACCTCCCCCTG
AACCTGAAACATAAAATGAATGCAATTGTTGTTGTTAACTTGTTTATTGCAGCTTATAATGGTTACAAAT
AAAGCAATAGCATCACAAATTTCACAAATAAAGCATTTTTTTCACTGCATTCTAGTTGTGGTTTGTCCAA
ACTCATCAATGTATCTTAAGGCGTAAATTGTAAGCGTTAATATTTTGTTAAAATTCGCGTTAAATTTTTG
TTAAATCAGCTCATTTTTTAACCAATAGGCCGAAATCGGCAAAATCCCTTATAAATCAAAAGAATAGACC
GAGATAGGGT
[37 nt withheld, positions 1831-1867]
AAAGAACGTGGACTCCAACGTCAAAGG
[49 nt withheld, positions 1895-1943]
T
[91 nt withheld, positions 1945-2035]
G
[124 nt withheld, positions 2037-2160]
CAGGTGGCACTTTTCGGGGAAATGTGCGCGGAACCCCTATTTGTTTATTTTTCTAAATACATTCAAATAT
GTATCCGCTCATGAGACAATAACCCTGATAAATGCTTCAATAATATTGAAAAAGGAAGAGTCCTGAGGCG
GAAAGAACCAGCTGTGGAATGTGTGTCAGTTAGGGTGTGGAAAGTCCCCAGGCTCCCCAGCAGGCAGAAG
TATGCAAAGCATGCATCTCAATTAGTCAGCAACCAGGTGTGGAAAGTCCCCAGGCTCCCCAGCAGGCAGA
AGTATGCAAAGCATGCATCTCAATTAGTCAGCAACCATAGTCCCGCCCCTAACTCCGCCCATCCCGCCCC
TAACTCCGCCCAGTTCCGCCCATTCTCCGCCCCATGGCTGACTAATTTTTTTTATTTATGCAGAGGCCGA
GGCCGCCTCGGCCTCTGAGCTATTCCAGAAGTAGTGAGGAGGCTTTTTTGGAGGCCTAGGCTTTTGCAAA
GATCGATCAAGAGACAGGATGAGGATCGTTTCGCATGATTGAACAAGATGGATTGCACGCAGGTTCTCCG
GCCGCTTGGGTGGAGAGGCTATTCGGCTATGACTGGGCACAACAGACAATCGGCTGCTCTGATGCCGCCG
TGTTCCGGCTGTCAGCGCAGGGGCGCCCGGTTCTTTTTGTCAAGACCGACCTGTCCGGTGCCCTGAATGA
ACTGCAAGACGAGGCAGCGCGGCTATCGTGGCTGGCCACGACGGGCGTTCCTTGCGCAGCTGTGCTCGAC
GTTGTCACTGAAGCGGGAAGGGACTGGCTGCTATTGGGCGAAGTGCCGGGGCAGGATCTCCTGTCATCTC
ACCTTGCTCCTGCCGAGAAAGTATCCATCATGGCTGATGCAATGCGGCGGCTGCATACGCTTGATCCGGC
TACCTGCCCATTCGACCACCAAGCGAAACATCGCATCGAGCGAGCACGTACTCGGATGGAAGCCGGTCTT
GTCGATCAGGATGATCTGGACGAAGAGCATCAGGGGCTCGCGCCAGCCGAACTGTTCGCCAGGCTCAAGG
CGAGCATGCCCGACGGCGAGGATCTCGTCGTGACCCATGGCGATGCCTGCTTGCCGAATATCATGGTGGA
AAATGGCCGCTTTTCTGGATTCATCGACTGTGGCCGGCTGGGTGTGGCGGACCGCTATCAGGACATAGCG
TTGGCTACCCGTGATATTGCTGAAGAGCTTGGCGGCGAATGGGCTGACCGCTTCCTCGTGCTTTACGGTA
TCGCCGCTCCCGATTCGCAGCGCATCGCCTTCTATCGCCTTCTTGACGAGTTCTTCTGAGCGGGACTCTG
GGGTTCGAAATGACCGACCAAGCGACGCCCAACCTGCCATCACGAGATTTCGATTCCACCGCCGCCTTCT
ATGAAAGGTTGGGCTTCGGAATCGTTTTCCGGGACGCCGGCTGGATGATCCTCCAGCGCGGGGATCTCAT
GCTGGAGTTCTTCGCCCACCCTAGGGGGAGGCTAACTGAAACACGGAAGGAGACAATACCGGAAGGAACC
CGCGCTATGACGGCAATAAAAAGACAGAATAAAACGCACGGTGTTGGGTCGTTTGTTCATAAACGCGGGG
TTCGGTCCCAGGGCTGGCACTCTGTCGATACCCCACCGAGACCCCATTGGGGCCAATACGCCCGCGTTTC
TTCCTTTTCCCCACCCCACCCCCCAAGTTCGGGTGAAGGCCCAGGGCTCGCAGCCAACGTCGGGGCGGCA
GGCCCTGCCATAGCCTCAGGTTACTCATATATACTTTAGATTGATTTAAAACTTCATTTTTAATTTAAAA
GGATCTAGGTGAAGATCCTTTTTGATAATCTCATGACCAAAATCCCTTAACGTGAGTTTTCGTTCCACTG
AGCGTCAGACCCCGTAGAAAAGATCAAAGGATCTTCTTGAGATCCTTTTTTTCTGCGCGTAATCTGCTGC
TTGCAAACAAAAAAACCACCGCTACCAGCGGTGGTTTGTTTGCCGGATCAAGAGCTACCAACTCTTTTTC
CGAAGGTAACTGGCTTCAGCAGAGCGCAGATACCAAATACTGTTCTTCTAGTGTAGCCGTAGTTAGGCCA
CCACTTCAAGAACTCTGTAGCACCGCCTACATACCTCGCTCTGCTAATCCTGTTACCAGTGGCTGCTGCC
AGTGGCGATAAGTCGTGTCTTACCGGGTTGGACTCAAGACGATAGTTACCGGATAAGGCGCAGCGGTCGG
GCTGAACGGGGGGTTCGTGCACACAGCCCAGCTTGGAGCGAACGACCTACACCGAACTGAGATACCTACA
GCGTGAGCTATGAGAAAGCGCCACGCTTCCCGAAGGGAGAAAGGCGGACAGGTATCCGGTAAGCGGCAGG
GTCGGAACAGGAGAGCGCACGAGGGAGCTTCCAGGGGGAAACGCCTGGTATCTTTATAGTCCTGTCGGGT
TTCGCCACCTCTGACTTGAGCGTCGATTTTTGTGATGCTCGTCAGGGGGGCGGAGCCTATGGAAAAACGC
CAGCAACGCGGCCTTTTTACGGTTCCTGGCCTTTTGCTGGCCTTTTGCTCACATGTTCTTTCCTGCGTTA
TCCCCTGATTCTGTGGATAACCGTATTACCGCCATGCATTAGTTATTAATAGTAATCAATTACGGGGTCA
TTAGTTCATAGCCCATATATGGAGTTCCG
