>Addgene plasmid #56308 | dClover2-CytERM-N-17 | depositor partial sequence | sequence record 87213 | insert sequence
GATCCGCTAGCGCTACCGGACTCAGATCTGGTACCCCTTGCAGCTTCCAGTTGTCAGGAAGAGAAGGCTC
CCATGGATCCTGTGGTGGTGCTGGGGCTCTGTCTCTCCTGTTTGCTTCTCCTTTCACTCTGGAAACAGAG
CTATGGGGGAGGGAAGCTTCGAATTCTGCAGTCGACGGTACCGCGGGCCCGGGATCCACCGGTCGCCACC
ATGGTGAGCAAGGGCGAGGAGCTGTTCACCGGGGTGGTGCCCATCCTGGTCGAGCTGGACGGCGACGTAA
ACGGCCACAAGTTCAGCGTCCGCGGCGAGGGCGAGGGCGATGCCACCAACGGCAAGCTGACCCTGAAGTT
CATCTGCACCACCGGCAAGCTGCCCGTGCCCTGGCCCACCCTCGTGACCACCTTCGGCTACGGCGTGGCC
TGCTTCAGCCGCTACCCCGACCACATGAAGCAGCACGACTTCTTCAAGTCCGCCATGCCCGAAGGCTACG
TCCAGGAGCGCACCATCTCTTTCAAGGACGACGGTACCTACAAGACCCGCGCCGAGGTGAAGTTCGAGGG
CGACACCCTGGTGAACCGCATCGAGCTGAAGGGCATCGACTTCAAGGAGGACGGCAACATCCTGGGGCAC
AAGCTGGAGTACAACTTCAACAGCCACTACGTCTATATCACGGCCGACAAGCAGAAGAACAGCATCAAGG
CTAACTTCAAGATCCGCCACAACGTTGAGGACGGCAGCGTGCAGCTCGCCGACCACTACCAGCAGAACAC
CCCCATCGGCGACGGCCCCGTGCTGCTGCCCGACAACCACTACCTGAGCCATCAGTCCAAGCTGAGCAAA
GACCCCAACGAGAAGCGCGATCACATGGTCCTGCTGGAGTTCGTGACCGCCGCCGGGATCACTCTCGGCA
TGGACGAGCTGTACAAGTAAGCGGCCGCGACTCTAGATCATAATCAGCCATACCACATTTGTAGAGGTTT
TACTTGCTTTAAAAACCTCCCACACCTCCCC
